>Addgene plasmid #145543 | pGBW-m4046340 | depositor full sequence | sequence record 287720 | Full Sequence
GCGGCCGCTTGCTATATTGAAGTACGGATTAGAAGCCGCCGAGCGGGCGACAGCCCTCCGACGGAAGACT
CTCCTCCGTGCGTCCTCGTCTTCACCGGTCGCGTTCCTGAAACGCAGATGTGCCTCGCGCCGCACTGCTC
CGAACAATAAAGATTCTACAATACTAGCTTTTATGGTTATGAAGAGGAAAAATTGGCAGTAACCTGGCCC
CACAAACCTTCAAATTAACGAATCAAATTAACAACCATAGGATGATAATGCGATTAGTTTTTTAGCCTTA
TTTCTGGGGTAATTAATCAGCGAAGCGATGATTTTTGATCTATTAACAGATATATAAATGGAAAAGCTGC
ATAACCACTTTAACTAATACTTTCAACATTTTCAGTTTGTATTACTTCTTATTCAAATGTCATAAAAGTA
TCAACAAAAAATTGTTAATATACCTCTATACTTTAACGTCAAGGAGAAAAAACTATAATGGAATCTTTGG
TCCCTGGATTTAAC
[348 nt withheld, positions 505-852]
AATGGTAACAAGGGTGCTGGTGGACACTCCTACGGAGCCGATCTGAAGTCTTTTGACTTGGGTGATGAAT
TGGGTACTGATCCATATGAAGACTTCCAAGAAAATTGGAACACCAAACATAGCTCTGGTGTTACGCGTGA
ATTGATGAGAGAACTTAATGGTGGTCTCGTGCCGAGAGGTTCTTGGAGCCATCCGCAGTTTGAAAAATAA
ACAGGCCCCTTTTCCTTTGTCGATATCATGTAATTAGTTATGTCACGCTTACATTCACGCCCTCCTCCCA
CATCCGCTCTAACCGAAAAGGAAGGAGTTAGACAACCTGAAGTCTAGGTCCCTATTTATTTTTTTTAATA
GTTATGTTAGTATTAAGAACGTTATTTATATTTCAAATTTTTCTTTTTTTTCTGTACAAAGCGGCCGCCG
AACCACTAGTGCACTGCAGTACACGGTTTCCTTGAAATTTTTTTGATTCGGTAATCTCCGAACAGAAGGA
AGAACGAAGGAAGGAGCACAGACTTAGATTGGTATATATACGCATATGTAGTGTTGAAGAAACATGAAAT
TGCCCAGTATTCTTAACCCAACTGCACAGAACAAAAACGTGCAGGAAACGAAGATAAATCATGTCGAAAG
CTACATATAAGGAACGTGCTGCTACTCATCCTAGTCCTGTTGCTGCCAAGCTATTTAATATCATGCACGA
AAAGCAAACAAACTTGTGTGCTTCATTGGATGTTCGTACCACCAAGGAATTACTGGAGTTAGTTGAAGCA
TTAGGTCCCAAAATTTGTTTACTAAAAACACATGTGGATATCTTGACTGATTTTTCCATGGAGGGCACAG
TTAAGCCGCTAAAGGCATTATCCGCCAAGTACAATTTTTTACTCTTCGAGGACAGAAAATTTGCTGACAT
TGGTAATACAGTCAAATTGCAGTACTCTGCGGGTGTATACAGAATAGCAGAATGGGCAGACATTACGAAT
GCACACGGTGTGGTGGGCCCAGGTATTGTTAGCGGTTTGAAGCAGGCGGCAGAAGAAGTAACAAAGGAAC
CTAGAGGCCTTTTGATGTTAGCAGAATTGTCATGCAAGGGCTCCCTATCTACTGGAGAATATACTAAGGG
TACTGTTGACATTGCGAAGAGCGACAAAGATTTTGTTATCGGCTTTATTGCTCAAAGAGACATGGGTGGA
AGAGATGAAGGTTACGATTGGTTGATTATGACACCCGGTGTGGGTTTAGATGACAAGGGAGATGCATTGG
GTCAACAGTATAGAACCGTGGATGATGTGGTTTCTACAGGATCTGACATTATTATTGTTGGAAGAGGACT
ATTTGCAAAGGGAAGGGATGCTAAGGTAGAGGGTGAACGTTACAGAAAAGCAGGCTGGGAAGCATATTTG
AGAAGATGCGGCCAGCAAAACTAAAAAACTGTATTATAAGTAAATGCATGTATACTAAACTCACAAATTA
GAGCTTCAATTTAATTATATCAGTTATTACCCGAGTAACGAAGCATCTGTGCTTCATTTTGTAGAACAAA
AATGCAACGCGAGAGCGCTAATTTTTCAAACAAAGAATCTGAGCTGCATTTTTACAGAACAGAAATGCAA
CGCGAAAGCGCTATTTTACCAACGAAGAATCTGTGCTTCATTTTTGTAAAACAAAAATGCAACGCGAGAG
CGCTAATTTTTCAAACAAAGAATCTGAGCTGCATTTTTACAGAACAGAAATGCAACGCGAGAGCGCTATT
TTACCAACAAAGAATCTATACTTCTTTTTTGTTCTACAAAAATGCATCCCGAGAGCGCTATTTTTCTAAC
AAAGCATCTTAGATTACTTTTTTTCTCCTTTGTGCGCTCTATAATGCAGTCTCTTGATAACTTTTTGCAC
TGTAGGTCCGTTAAGGTTAGAAGAAGGCTACTTTGGTGTCTATTTTCTCTTCCATAAAAAAAGCCTGACT
CCACTTCCCGCGTTTACTGATTACTAGCGAAGCTGCGGGTGCATTTTTTCAAGATAAAGGCATCCCCGAT
TATATTCTATACCGATGTGGATTGCGCATACTTTGTGAACAGAAAGTGATAGCGTTGATGATTCTTCATT
GGTCAGAAAATTATGAACGGTTTCTTCTATTTTGTCTCTATATACTACGTATAGGAAATGTTTACATTTT
CGTATTGTTTTCGATTCACTCTATGAATAGTTCTTACTACAATTTTTTTGTCTAAAGAGTAATACTAGAG
ATAAACATAAAAAATGTAGAGGTCGAGTTTAGATGCAAGTTCAAGGAGCGAAAGGTGGATGGGTAGGTTA
TATAGGGATATAGCACAGAGATATATAGCAAAGAGATACTTTTGAGCAATGTTTGTGGAAGCGGTATTCG
CAATATTTTAGTAGCTCGTTACAGTCCGGTGCGTTTTTGGTTTTTTGAAAGTGCGTCATCAGAGCGCTTT
TGGTTTTCAAAAGCGCTCTGAAGTTCCTATACTTTCTAGCTAGAGAATAGGAACTTCCCGAGCGGCCGCG
TGTTACAAGCTTGACTCCAGCGTAACTGGACTGCAATCAACTCACTGGCTCACCTTCACGGGTGGGCCTT
TCTTCGGTAGAAAATCAAAGGATCTTCTTGAGATCCTTTTTTTCTGCGCGTAATCTGCTGCTTGCAAACA
AAAAAACCACCGCTACCAGCGGTGGTTTGTTTGCCGGATCAAGAGCTACCAACTCTTTTTCCGAGGTAAC
TGGCTTCAGCAGAGCGCAGATACCAAATACTGTTCTTCTAGTGTAGCCGTAGTTAGGCCACCACTTCAAG
AACTCTGTAGCACCGCCTACATACCTCGCTCTGCTAATCCTGTTACCAGTGGCTGCTGCCAGTGGCGATA
AGTCGTGTCTTACCGGGTTGGACTCAAGACGATAGTTACCGGATAAGGCGCAGCGGTCGGGCTGAACGGG
GGGTTCGTGCACACAGCCCAGCTTGGAGCGAACGACCTACACCGAACTGAGATACCTACAGCGTGAGCTA
TGAGAAAGCGCCACGCTTCCCGAAGGGAGAAAGGCGGACAGGTATCCGGTAAGCGGCAGGGTCGGAACAG
GAGAGCGCACGAGGGAGCTTCCAGGGGTAAACGCCTGGTATCTTTATAGTCCTGTCGGGTTTCGCCACCT
CTGACTTGAGCATCGATTTTTGTGATGCTCGTCAGGGGGGCGGAGCCTATGGAAAAACGCCAGCAACGCA
GAAAGGCCCACCCGAAGGTGAGCCAGGTGATTACATTTGGGCCCTCATCAGAGGTTTTCACCGTCATCAC
CGAAACGCGCGAGGCAGCTGCGGTAAAGCTCATCAGCGTGGTCGTGAAGCGATTCACAGATGTCTGCCTG
TTCATCCGCGTCCAGCTCGTTGAGTTTCTCCAGAAGCGTTAATGTCTGGCTTCTGATAAAGCGGGCCATG
TTAAGGGCGGTTTTTTCCTGTTTGGTCACTTACCAATGCTTAATCAGTGAGGCACCTATCTCAGCGATCT
GTCTATTTCGTTCATCCATAGTTGCCTGACTCCCCGTCGTGTAGATAACTACGATGCGGGAGGGCTTACC
ATCTGGCCCCAGTGCTGCAATGATACCGCGAGACCCACGCTCACCGGCTCCAGATTTATCAGCAATAAAC
CAGCCAGCCGGGAGGGCCGAGCGCAGAAGTGATCCTGCAACTTTATCCGCCTCCATCCAGTCTATTAATT
GTTGCCGGGAAGCTAGAGTAAGTAGTTCGCCAGTTAATAGTTTGCGCAACGTTGTTGCCATTGCTACAGG
CATCGTGGTGTCACGCTCGTCGTTTGGTATGGCTTCATTCAGCTCCGGTTCCCAACGATCAAGGCGAGTT
ACATGATCCCCCATGTTGTGCAAAAAAGCGGTTAGCTCCTTCGGTCCTCCGATCGTTGCCAGAAGTAAGT
TGGCCGCAGTGTTATCACTCATGGTTATGGCAGCACTGCATAATTCTCTTACTGTCATGCCATCCGTGAG
ATGCTTTTCTGTGACTGGTGAGTACTCAACCAAGTCATTCTGAGAATAGTGTATGCGGCGACCGAGTTGC
TCTTGCCCGGCGTCAATACGGGATAATACCGCGCCACATAGCAGAACTTTAAAAGTGCTCATCATTGGAA
AACGTTCTTCGGGGCGTAAACTCTCAAGGATCTTACCGCTGTTGAGATCCAGTTCGATGTAACCCACTCG
TGCACCCAACTGATCTTCAGCATCTTTTACTTTCACCAGCGTTTCTGGGTGAGCAAAAACAGGAAGGCAA
AATGCCGCAAAAAAGGGAATAAGGGCGACACGGAAATGTTGAATACTCATTTTAGCTTCCTTAGCTCCTG
AAAATCTCGATAACTCAAAAAATACGCCCGGTAGTGATCTTATTTCATTATGGTGAAAGTTGGAACCTCT
TACGTGCCGATCAAGTCAAAAGCCTCCGGTCGGAGGCTTTTGACTTTCTGCTATGGAGGTCAGGTATGAT
TTAAATGGTCAGTTAGA
Features (pLannotate 1.2.2; 13 found; start..end, strand, type, name):
     25..466     +  promoter       GAL1 promoter: S. cerevisiae GAL1; inducible promoter, regulated by Gal4
    478..1017    +  CDS            R1A_SARS2 (fragment) (sequence partly withheld): Experimental evidence at protein level: Swiss-Prot protein existence level 1. [Non-structural protein 10]: Plays a pivotal role in viral transcription by stimulating both nsp14 3'-5' exoribonuclease and nsp16 2'-O-methyltransferase activities. Therefore plays an essential role in viral mRNAs cap methylation. From Severe acute respiratory syndrome coronavirus 2 (2019-nCoV) (SARS-CoV-2).
   1088..1260    +  terminator     CYC1 terminator (fragment): S. cerevisiae CYC1; transcription terminator for CYC1
   1296..1472    +  promoter       URA3 promoter (fragment): S. cerevisiae URA3
   1473..2276    +  CDS            URA3: orotidine-5'-phosphate decarboxylase, required for uracil biosynthesis; S. cerevisiae URA3; yeast auxotrophic marker, counterselectable with 5-fluoroorotic acid (5-FOA)
   2359..3341    -  rep_origin     2μ ori: yeast 2μ plasmid origin of replication
   3419..3448    +  terminator     T3Te terminator: phage T3 early transcription terminator
   3470..4057    +  rep_origin     ori: high-copy-number ColE1/pMB1/pBR322/pUC origin of replication
   4069..4096    -  terminator     T7Te terminator: phage T7 early transcription terminator
   4120..4311    -  CDS            rop: Rop protein, which maintains plasmids at low copy number; rop
   4312..5172    -  CDS            AmpR: β-lactamase; bla; confers resistance to ampicillin, carbenicillin, and related antibiotics
   5173..5275    -  promoter       cat promoter: promoter of the E. coli cat gene encoding chloramphenicol acetyltransferase
   5276..5307    -  terminator     tonB terminator: bidirectional E. coli tonB-P14 transcription terminator
