[The description below was written by a language model from this plasmid's Addgene catalogue record and pLannotate feature annotations shown in this document.]
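Description:
pGBW-m4046340 is a yeast–E. coli shuttle plasmid for galactose-inducible expression of the SARS-CoV-2 leader protein (nsp1, the N-terminal cleavage product of the ORF1ab/ORF1a polyprotein) in Saccharomyces cerevisiae. In yeast it is maintained as a multicopy episome through the 2μ origin and selected by uracil prototrophy through a URA3 cassette, which is also counterselectable with 5-FOA. In bacteria it replicates from a ColE1/pUC-type origin and carries AmpR for ampicillin selection. In the feature table, AmpR appears to be driven by a cat promoter. The bacterial modules are flanked by short insulating terminators (T3Te, T7Te, tonB). A small rop-annotated segment lies next to AmpR, although the catalogue lists the plasmid as high copy.

The payload is a synthetic coding sequence of about 540 bp, recoded for S. cerevisiae codon usage and made by gene synthesis. It sits between the GAL1 promoter, which is Gal4-regulated and induced by galactose, and a CYC1 terminator. The automated annotation correctly matches this ORF to the SARS-CoV-2 replicase polyprotein 1a, but the attached functional text describes nsp10. That text is a generic entry for the polyprotein and does not describe this fragment, which the catalogue defines as the leader protein. The record lists a thrombin-cleavable C-terminal StrepII tag supplied by the backbone. It is not annotated separately in the feature table but would fit in the short gap between the ORF and the terminator. The tag would allow Strep-Tactin affinity purification or detection, followed by its removal. The record gives no purpose beyond yeast expression of this viral protein.
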