Addgene plasmid #145543: pGBW-m4046340
Purpose: Yeast Expression plasmid for SARS-CoV-2 leader protein
Depositing lab: Ginkgo Bioworks & Benjie Chen. Depositing organization: Ginkgo Bioworks.
Backbone
  Vector backbone: AmpR; 2u URA3
  Backbone size w/o insert (bp): 4078
  Vector type: Yeast Expression
  Selectable markers: URA3
Growth in bacteria
  Bacterial resistance: Ampicillin, 100 μg/mL
  Growth temperature: 37°C
  Growth strain: DH5alpha
  Copy number: High Copy
Gene/Insert
  Gene/Insert name: SARS-CoV-2 leader protein
  Species: S. cerevisiae (budding yeast); Severe acute respiratory syndrome coronavirus 2
  Insert size (bp): 536
  Mutation: Saccharomyces cerevisiae recode 1
  Entrez Gene: ORF1ab (a.k.a. GU280_gp01)
  Promoter: pGAL1
  Tag / fusion protein: Cleavable thrombin;StrepII (C terminal on backbone)
  Cloning method: Unknown
Resource information
  A portion of this plasmid was derived from a plasmid made by: GinkgoBioworks
Depositor comments: NCBI Reference Sequence: YP_009725297.1Created by gene synthesis with Not1 site.
How to cite: pGBW-m4046340 was a gift from Ginkgo Bioworks & Benjie Chen (Addgene plasmid # 145543 ; http://n2t.net/addgene:145543 ; RRID:Addgene_145543)
